Addgene plasmid #77776: CDC42BPB gRNA (BRDN0001148622)
Purpose: 3rd generation lentiviral gRNA plasmid targeting human CDC42BPB
Depositing lab: John Doench & David Root. Depositing organization: Broad Institute. Publication: Optimized sgRNA design to maximize activity and minimize off-target effects of CRISPR-Cas9. Doench JG, Fusi N, Sullender M, Hegde M, Vaimberg EW, Donovan KF, Smith I, Tothova Z, Wilen C, Orchard R, Virgin HW, Listgarten J, Root DE. Nat Biotechnol. 2016 Jan 18. doi: 10.1038/nbt.3437. PubMed 26780180.
Backbone
  Vector backbone: lentiGuide-Puro
  Backbone manufacturer: Zhang Lab (Addgene plasmid # 52963)
  Vector type: Mammalian Expression, Lentiviral, CRISPR
  Selectable markers: Puromycin
Growth in bacteria
  Bacterial resistance: Ampicillin, 100 μg/mL
  Growth temperature: 37°C
  Growth strain: DH5alpha
  Copy number: High Copy
Gene/Insert
  Gene/Insert name: CDC42BPB (alt names: CDC42BPB; NM_006035.3)
  gRNA/shRNA sequence: AGAGGAATTGGTCAGACGTG
  Species: H. sapiens (human)
  Entrez Gene: CDC42BPB (a.k.a. MRCKB)
  Promoter: hU6
  Cloning method: Unknown
  Sequencing primers: 5′ U6-F; 3′ pS2-R
Terms and licenses: Academic/Nonprofit Terms; Industry Terms: Not Available to Industry
Depositor comments: The gRNA was designed to target the following Genbank reference sequence(s): NM_006035.3. Note that this plasmid does NOT contain Cas9. It should be used in conjunction with lentiCas9-Blast (Addgene #52962) or otherwise with cell lines already expressing Cas9. Browse the full kinome gRNA library at http://www.addgene.org/pooled-library/broadgpp-human-kinome/ or visit http://www.broadinstitute.org/rnai/public/ for detailed protocols and information.
How to cite: CDC42BPB gRNA (BRDN0001148622) was a gift from John Doench & David Root (Addgene plasmid # 77776 ; http://n2t.net/addgene:77776 ; RRID:Addgene_77776)
