[The description below was written by a language model from this plasmid's Addgene catalogue record and pLannotate feature annotations shown in this document.]
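Description:
CDC42BPB gRNA (BRDN0001148622) is a third-generation lentiviral CRISPR guide plasmid built on the lentiGuide-Puro backbone and designed to knock out human CDC42BPB (also known as MRCKB) in mammalian cells. It is maintained in E. coli through a high-copy ColE1/pUC-type origin with ampicillin selection (AmpR); an f1 origin and remnants of lac and T7/T3 cloning-vector elements are also annotated in the bacterial portion of the 8.3 kb plasmid.

The transfer cassette begins with a chimeric RSV promoter fused to a truncated HIV-1 5' LTR, which makes genomic RNA production Tat-independent. This is followed by the Ψ packaging signal with a partial gag region, the Rev response element for nuclear export of the full-length transcript, and a cPPT/CTS that aids nuclear import of the provirus. The cassette ends in a ΔU3 self-inactivating 3' LTR. Within it, a human U6 RNA polymerase III promoter drives a single guide RNA made up of a 20-nt spacer against the CDC42BPB reference transcript joined to the Streptococcus pyogenes Cas9 scaffold. A separate EF-1α promoter, annotated as the core promoter plus intron A, expresses puromycin N-acetyltransferase for selection of transduced cells, and a WPRE downstream enhances transcript expression. An SV40 poly(A) signal and SV40 origin lie outside the 3' LTR.

The plasmid does not encode Cas9, so it must be paired with a separate Cas9 lentiviral vector or used in cells that already express Cas9. It belongs to a human kinome guide collection associated with work on optimised sgRNA design, and it is suited to loss-of-function studies of this kinase.
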