Features (pLannotate 1.2.2; 29 found; start..end, strand, type, name):
     14..80      +  CDS            small t antigen (fragment): SV40 (simian virus 40) small t antigen
    106..317     +  promoter       EF-1α core promoter: core promoter for human elongation factor EF-1α
    318..1256    +  intron         EF-1α intron A: intron upstream of the start codon of human EF-1α
   1278..1877    +  CDS            PuroR (fragment): puromycin N-acetyltransferase; pac from Streptomyces; confers resistance to puromycin
   1893..2481    +  misc_feature   WPRE: woodchuck hepatitis virus posttranscriptional regulatory element
   2532..2551    +  misc_feature   cPPT/CTS (fragment): central polypurine tract and central termination sequence of HIV-1
   2553..2786    +  LTR            3' LTR (ΔU3): self-inactivating 3' long terminal repeat (LTR) from HIV-1
   2864..2985    +  polyA_signal   SV40 poly(A) signal: SV40 polyadenylation signal
   3025..3160    +  rep_origin     SV40 ori: SV40 origin of replication
   3181..3199    -  promoter       T7 promoter: promoter for bacteriophage T7 RNA polymerase
   3207..3362    +  CDS            lacZα (fragment): LacZα fragment of β-galactosidase; lacZ fragment
   3367..3795    +  rep_origin     f1 ori (sequence partly withheld): f1 bacteriophage origin of replication; arrow indicates direction of (+) strand synthesis
   3848..3952    +  promoter       AmpR promoter: bla
   3953..4813    +  CDS            AmpR: β-lactamase; bla; confers resistance to ampicillin, carbenicillin, and related antibiotics
   4984..5572    +  rep_origin     ori: high-copy-number ColE1/pMB1/pBR322/pUC origin of replication
   5755..5847    +  CDS            lacI (fragment): lac repressor; lacI; The lac repressor binds to the lac operator to inhibit transcription in E. coli. This inhibition can be relieved by adding lactose or isopropyl-β-D-thiogalactopyranoside (IPTG).
   5860..5881    +  protein_bind   CAP binding site: CAP binding activates transcription in the presence of cAMP. E. coli catabolite activator protein
   5896..5926    +  promoter       lac promoter: promoter for the E. coli lac operon
   5934..5950    +  protein_bind   lac operator: The lac repressor binds to the lac operator to inhibit transcription in E. coli. This inhibition can be relieved by adding lactose or isopropyl-β-D-thiogalactopyranoside (IPTG). lac repressor encoded by lacI
   5995..6013    +  promoter       T3 promoter: promoter for bacteriophage T3 RNA polymerase
   6041..6267    +  promoter       RSV promoter: Rous sarcoma virus enhancer/promoter
   6268..6448    +  LTR            5' LTR (truncated): truncated 5' long terminal repeat (LTR) from HIV-1
   6495..6620    +  misc_feature   HIV-1 Ψ: packaging signal of human immunodeficiency virus type 1
   6604..6967    +  CDS            HIV-1 gag (fragment): gag protein from human immunodeficiency virus 1; gag
   7113..7346    +  misc_feature   RRE: The Rev response element (RRE) of HIV-1 allows for Rev-dependent mRNA export from the nucleus to the cytoplasm.
   7723..7749    +  CDS            Rev (fragment): human immunodeficiency virus 1 (HIV-1) Rev protein; rev; enhances nuclear export of unspliced and incompletely spliced viral mRNAs
   7753..7993    +  promoter       U6 promoter: RNA polymerase III promoter for human U6 snRNA
   8023..8098    +  misc_RNA       gRNA scaffold: guide RNA scaffold for the Streptococcus pyogenes CRISPR/Cas9 system
   8154..8271    +  misc_feature   cPPT/CTS: central polypurine tract and central termination sequence of HIV-1
>Addgene plasmid #77776 | CDC42BPB gRNA (BRDN0001148622) | addgene full sequence | sequence record 188396 | Addgene Assembled Sequence
CCCGGGTGCAAAGATGGATAAAGTTTTAAACAGAGAGGAATCTTTGCAGCTAATGGACCTTCTAGGTCTT
GAAAGGAGTGGGAATTGGCTCCGGTGCCCGTCAGTGGGCAGAGCGCACATCGCCCACAGTCCCCGAGAAG
TTGGGGGGAGGGGTCGGCAATTGATCCGGTGCCTAGAGAAGGTGGCGCGGGGTAAACTGGGAAAGTGATG
TCGTGTACTGGCTCCGCCTTTTTCCCGAGGGTGGGGGAGAACCGTATATAAGTGCAGTAGTCGCCGTGAA
CGTTCTTTTTCGCAACGGGTTTGCCGCCAGAACACAGGTAAGTGCCGTGTGTGGTTCCCGCGGGCCTGGC
CTCTTTACGGGTTATGGCCCTTGCGTGCCTTGAATTACTTCCACCTGGCTGCAGTACGTGATTCTTGATC
CCGAGCTTCGGGTTGGAAGTGGGTGGGAGAGTTCGAGGCCTTGCGCTTAAGGAGCCCCTTCGCCTCGTGC
TTGAGTTGAGGCCTGGCCTGGGCGCTGGGGCCGCCGCGTGCGAATCTGGTGGCACCTTCGCGCCTGTCTC
GCTGCTTTCGATAAGTCTCTAGCCATTTAAAATTTTTGATGACCTGCTGCGACGCTTTTTTTCTGGCAAG
ATAGTCTTGTAAATGCGGGCCAAGATCTGCACACTGGTATTTCGGTTTTTGGGGCCGCGGGCGGCGACGG
GGCCCGTGCGTCCCAGCGCACATGTTCGGCGAGGCGGGGCCTGCGAGCGCGGCCACCGAGAATCGGACGG
GGGTAGTCTCAAGCTGGCCGGCCTGCTCTGGTGCCTGGCCTCGCGCCGCCGTGTATCGCCCCGCCCTGGG
CGGCAAGGCTGGCCCGGTCGGCACCAGTTGCGTGAGCGGAAAGATGGCCGCTTCCCGGCCCTGCTGCAGG
GAGCTCAAAATGGAGGACGCGGCGCTCGGGAGAGCGGGCGGGTGAGTCACCCACACAAAGGAAAAGGGCC
TTTCCGTCCTCAGCCGTCGCTTCATGTGACTCCACGGAGTACCGGGCGCCGTCCAGGCACCTCGATTAGT
TCTCGAGCTTTTGGAGTACGTCGTCTTTAGGTTGGGGGGAGGGGTTTTATGCGATGGAGTTTCCCCACAC
TGAGTGGGTGGAGACTGAAGTTAGGCCAGCTTGGCACTTGATGTAATTCTCCTTGGAATTTGCCCTTTTT
GAGTTTGGATCTTGGTTCATTCTCAAGCCTCAGACAGTGGTTCAAAGTTTTTTTCTTCCATTTCAGGTGT
CGTGACGTACGGCCACCATGACCGAGTACAAGCCCACGGTGCGCCTCGCCACCCGCGACGACGTCCCCAG
GGCCGTACGCACCCTCGCCGCCGCGTTCGCCGACTACCCCGCCACGCGCCACACCGTCGATCCGGACCGC
CACATCGAGCGGGTCACCGAGCTGCAAGAACTCTTCCTCACGCGCGTCGGGCTCGACATCGGCAAGGTGT
GGGTCGCGGACGACGGCGCCGCCGTGGCGGTCTGGACCACGCCGGAGAGCGTCGAAGCGGGGGCGGTGTT
CGCCGAGATCGGCCCGCGCATGGCCGAGTTGAGCGGTTCCCGGCTGGCCGCGCAGCAACAGATGGAAGGC
CTCCTGGCGCCGCACCGGCCCAAGGAGCCCGCGTGGTTCCTGGCCACCGTCGGAGTCTCGCCCGACCACC
AGGGCAAGGGTCTGGGCAGCGCCGTCGTGCTCCCCGGAGTGGAGGCGGCCGAGCGCGCCGGGGTGCCCGC
CTTCCTGGAGACCTCCGCGCCCCGCAACCTCCCCTTCTACGAGCGGCTCGGCTTCACCGTCACCGCCGAC
GTCGAGGTGCCCGAAGGACCGCGCACCTGGTGCATGACCCGCAAGCCCGGTGCCTGAACGCGTTAAGTCG
ACAATCAACCTCTGGATTACAAAATTTGTGAAAGATTGACTGGTATTCTTAACTATGTTGCTCCTTTTAC
GCTATGTGGATACGCTGCTTTAATGCCTTTGTATCATGCTATTGCTTCCCGTATGGCTTTCATTTTCTCC
TCCTTGTATAAATCCTGGTTGCTGTCTCTTTATGAGGAGTTGTGGCCCGTTGTCAGGCAACGTGGCGTGG
TGTGCACTGTGTTTGCTGACGCAACCCCCACTGGTTGGGGCATTGCCACCACCTGTCAGCTCCTTTCCGG
GACTTTCGCTTTCCCCCTCCCTATTGCCACGGCGGAACTCATCGCCGCCTGCCTTGCCCGCTGCTGGACA
GGGGCTCGGCTGTTGGGCACTGACAATTCCGTGGTGTTGTCGGGGAAATCATCGTCCTTTCCTTGGCTGC
TCGCCTGTGTTGCCACCTGGATTCTGCGCGGGACGTCCTTCTGCTACGTCCCTTCGGCCCTCAATCCAGC
GGACCTTCCTTCCCGCGGCCTGCTGCCGGCTCTGCGGCCTCTTCCGCGTCTTCGCCTTCGCCCTCAGACG
AGTCGGATCTCCCTTTGGGCCGCCTCCCCGCGTCGACTTTAAGACCAATGACTTACAAGGCAGCTGTAGA
TCTTAGCCACTTTTTAAAAGAAAAGGGGGGACTGGAAGGGCTAATTCACTCCCAACGAAGACAAGATCTG
CTTTTTGCTTGTACTGGGTCTCTCTGGTTAGACCAGATCTGAGCCTGGGAGCTCTCTGGCTAACTAGGGA
ACCCACTGCTTAAGCCTCAATAAAGCTTGCCTTGAGTGCTTCAAGTAGTGTGTGCCCGTCTGTTGTGTGA
CTCTGGTAACTAGAGATCCCTCAGACCCTTTTAGTCAGTGTGGAAAATCTCTAGCAGTACGTATAGTAGT
TCATGTCATCTTATTATTCAGTATTTATAACTTGCAAAGAAATGAATATCAGAGAGTGAGAGGAACTTGT
TTATTGCAGCTTATAATGGTTACAAATAAAGCAATAGCATCACAAATTTCACAAATAAAGCATTTTTTTC
ACTGCATTCTAGTTGTGGTTTGTCCAAACTCATCAATGTATCTTATCATGTCTGGCTCTAGCTATCCCGC
CCCTAACTCCGCCCATCCCGCCCCTAACTCCGCCCAGTTCCGCCCATTCTCCGCCCCATGGCTGACTAAT
TTTTTTTATTTATGCAGAGGCCGAGGCCGCCTCGGCCTCTGAGCTATTCCAGAAGTAGTGAGGAGGCTTT
TTTGGAGGCCTAGGGACGTACCCAATTCGCCCTATAGTGAGTCGTATTACGCGCGCTCACTGGCCGTCGT
TTTACAACGTCGTGACTGGGAAAACCCTGGCGTTACCCAACTTAATCGCCTTGCAGCACATCCCCCTTTC
GCCAGCTGGCGTAATAGCGAAGAGGCCCGCACCGATCGCCCTTCCCAACAGTTGCGCAGCCTGAATGGCG
AATGGG
[124 nt withheld, positions 3367-3490]
C
[91 nt withheld, positions 3492-3582]
A
[49 nt withheld, positions 3584-3632]
CCTTTGACGTTGGAGTCCACGTTCTTT
[37 nt withheld, positions 3660-3696]
ACCCTATCTCGGTCTATTCTTTTGATTTATAAGGGATTTTGCCGATTTCGGCCTATTGGTTAAAAAATGA
GCTGATTTAACAAAAATTTAACGCGAATTTTAACAAAATATTAACGCTTACAATTTAGGTGGCACTTTTC
GGGGAAATGTGCGCGGAACCCCTATTTGTTTATTTTTCTAAATACATTCAAATATGTATCCGCTCATGAG
ACAATAACCCTGATAAATGCTTCAATAATATTGAAAAAGGAAGAGTATGAGTATTCAACATTTCCGTGTC
GCCCTTATTCCCTTTTTTGCGGCATTTTGCCTTCCTGTTTTTGCTCACCCAGAAACGCTGGTGAAAGTAA
AAGATGCTGAAGATCAGTTGGGTGCACGAGTGGGTTACATCGAACTGGATCTCAACAGCGGTAAGATCCT
TGAGAGTTTTCGCCCCGAAGAACGTTTTCCAATGATGAGCACTTTTAAAGTTCTGCTATGTGGCGCGGTA
TTATCCCGTATTGACGCCGGGCAAGAGCAACTCGGTCGCCGCATACACTATTCTCAGAATGACTTGGTTG
AGTACTCACCAGTCACAGAAAAGCATCTTACGGATGGCATGACAGTAAGAGAATTATGCAGTGCTGCCAT
AACCATGAGTGATAACACTGCGGCCAACTTACTTCTGACAACGATCGGAGGACCGAAGGAGCTAACCGCT
TTTTTGCACAACATGGGGGATCATGTAACTCGCCTTGATCGTTGGGAACCGGAGCTGAATGAAGCCATAC
CAAACGACGAGCGTGACACCACGATGCCTGTAGCAATGGCAACAACGTTGCGCAAACTATTAACTGGCGA
ACTACTTACTCTAGCTTCCCGGCAACAATTAATAGACTGGATGGAGGCGGATAAAGTTGCAGGACCACTT
CTGCGCTCGGCCCTTCCGGCTGGCTGGTTTATTGCTGATAAATCTGGAGCCGGTGAGCGTGGGTCTCGCG
GTATCATTGCAGCACTGGGGCCAGATGGTAAGCCCTCCCGTATCGTAGTTATCTACACGACGGGGAGTCA
GGCAACTATGGATGAACGAAATAGACAGATCGCTGAGATAGGTGCCTCACTGATTAAGCATTGGTAACTG
TCAGACCAAGTTTACTCATATATACTTTAGATTGATTTAAAACTTCATTTTTAATTTAAAAGGATCTAGG
TGAAGATCCTTTTTGATAATCTCATGACCAAAATCCCTTAACGTGAGTTTTCGTTCCACTGAGCGTCAGA
CCCCGTAGAAAAGATCAAAGGATCTTCTTGAGATCCTTTTTTTCTGCGCGTAATCTGCTGCTTGCAAACA
AAAAAACCACCGCTACCAGCGGTGGTTTGTTTGCCGGATCAAGAGCTACCAACTCTTTTTCCGAAGGTAA
CTGGCTTCAGCAGAGCGCAGATACCAAATACTGTTCTTCTAGTGTAGCCGTAGTTAGGCCACCACTTCAA
GAACTCTGTAGCACCGCCTACATACCTCGCTCTGCTAATCCTGTTACCAGTGGCTGCTGCCAGTGGCGAT
AAGTCGTGTCTTACCGGGTTGGACTCAAGACGATAGTTACCGGATAAGGCGCAGCGGTCGGGCTGAACGG
GGGGTTCGTGCACACAGCCCAGCTTGGAGCGAACGACCTACACCGAACTGAGATACCTACAGCGTGAGCT
ATGAGAAAGCGCCACGCTTCCCGAAGGGAGAAAGGCGGACAGGTATCCGGTAAGCGGCAGGGTCGGAACA
GGAGAGCGCACGAGGGAGCTTCCAGGGGGAAACGCCTGGTATCTTTATAGTCCTGTCGGGTTTCGCCACC
TCTGACTTGAGCGTCGATTTTTGTGATGCTCGTCAGGGGGGCGGAGCCTATGGAAAAACGCCAGCAACGC
GGCCTTTTTACGGTTCCTGGCCTTTTGCTGGCCTTTTGCTCACATGTTCTTTCCTGCGTTATCCCCTGAT
TCTGTGGATAACCGTATTACCGCCTTTGAGTGAGCTGATACCGCTCGCCGCAGCCGAACGACCGAGCGCA
GCGAGTCAGTGAGCGAGGAAGCGGAAGAGCGCCCAATACGCAAACCGCCTCTCCCCGCGCGTTGGCCGAT
TCATTAATGCAGCTGGCACGACAGGTTTCCCGACTGGAAAGCGGGCAGTGAGCGCAACGCAATTAATGTG
AGTTAGCTCACTCATTAGGCACCCCAGGCTTTACACTTTATGCTTCCGGCTCGTATGTTGTGTGGAATTG
TGAGCGGATAACAATTTCACACAGGAAACAGCTATGACCATGATTACGCCAAGCGCGCAATTAACCCTCA
CTAAAGGGAACAAAAGCTGGAGCTGCAAGCTTAATGTAGTCTTATGCAATACTCTTGTAGTCTTGCAACA
TGGTAACGATGAGTTAGCAACATGCCTTACAAGGAGAGAAAAAGCACCGTGCATGCCGATTGGTGGAAGT
AAGGTGGTACGATCGTGCCTTATTAGGAAGGCAACAGACGGGTCTGACATGGATTGGACGAACCACTGAA
TTGCCGCATTGCAGAGATATTGTATTTAAGTGCCTAGCTCGATACATAAACGGGTCTCTCTGGTTAGACC
AGATCTGAGCCTGGGAGCTCTCTGGCTAACTAGGGAACCCACTGCTTAAGCCTCAATAAAGCTTGCCTTG
AGTGCTTCAAGTAGTGTGTGCCCGTCTGTTGTGTGACTCTGGTAACTAGAGATCCCTCAGACCCTTTTAG
TCAGTGTGGAAAATCTCTAGCAGTGGCGCCCGAACAGGGACTTGAAAGCGAAAGGGAAACCAGAGGAGCT
CTCTCGACGCAGGACTCGGCTTGCTGAAGCGCGCACGGCAAGAGGCGAGGGGCGGCGACTGGTGAGTACG
CCAAAAATTTTGACTAGCGGAGGCTAGAAGGAGAGAGATGGGTGCGAGAGCGTCAGTATTAAGCGGGGGA
GAATTAGATCGCGATGGGAAAAAATTCGGTTAAGGCCAGGGGGAAAGAAAAAATATAAATTAAAACATAT
AGTATGGGCAAGCAGGGAGCTAGAACGATTCGCAGTTAATCCTGGCCTGTTAGAAACATCAGAAGGCTGT
AGACAAATACTGGGACAGCTACAACCATCCCTTCAGACAGGATCAGAAGAACTTAGATCATTATATAATA
CAGTAGCAACCCTCTATTGTGTGCATCAAAGGATAGAGATAAAAGACACCAAGGAAGCTTTAGACAAGAT
AGAGGAAGAGCAAAACAAAAGTAAGACCACCGCACAGCAAGCGGCCGCTGATCTTCAGACCTGGAGGAGG
AGATATGAGGGACAATTGGAGAAGTGAATTATATAAATATAAAGTAGTAAAAATTGAACCATTAGGAGTA
GCACCCACCAAGGCAAAGAGAAGAGTGGTGCAGAGAGAAAAAAGAGCAGTGGGAATAGGAGCTTTGTTCC
TTGGGTTCTTGGGAGCAGCAGGAAGCACTATGGGCGCAGCGTCAATGACGCTGACGGTACAGGCCAGACA
ATTATTGTCTGGTATAGTGCAGCAGCAGAACAATTTGCTGAGGGCTATTGAGGCGCAACAGCATCTGTTG
CAACTCACAGTCTGGGGCATCAAGCAGCTCCAGGCAAGAATCCTGGCTGTGGAAAGATACCTAAAGGATC
AACAGCTCCTGGGGATTTGGGGTTGCTCTGGAAAACTCATTTGCACCACTGCTGTGCCTTGGAATGCTAG
TTGGAGTAATAAATCTCTGGAACAGATTTGGAATCACACGACCTGGATGGAGTGGGACAGAGAAATTAAC
AATTACACAAGCTTAATACACTCCTTAATTGAAGAATCGCAAAACCAGCAAGAAAAGAATGAACAAGAAT
TATTGGAATTAGATAAATGGGCAAGTTTGTGGAATTGGTTTAACATAACAAATTGGCTGTGGTATATAAA
ATTATTCATAATGATAGTAGGAGGCTTGGTAGGTTTAAGAATAGTTTTTGCTGTACTTTCTATAGTGAAT
AGAGTTAGGCAGGGATATTCACCATTATCGTTTCAGACCCACCTCCCAACCCCGAGGGGACCCAGAGAGG
GCCTATTTCCCATGATTCCTTCATATTTGCATATACGATACAAGGCTGTTAGAGAGATAATTAGAATTAA
TTTGACTGTAAACACAAAGATATTAGTACAAAATACGTGACGTAGAAAGTAATAATTTCTTGGGTAGTTT
GCAGTTTTAAAATTATGTTTTAAAATGGACTATCATATGCTTACCGTAACTTGAAAGTATTTCGATTTCT
TGGCTTTATATATCTTGTGGAAAGGACGAAACACCGAGAGGAATTGGTCAGACGTGGTTTTAGAGCTAGA
AATAGCAAGTTAAAATAAGGCTAGTCCGTTATCAACTTGAAAAAGTGGCACCGAGTCGGTGCTTTTTTAA
GCTTGGCGTAACTAGATCTTGAGACAAATGGCAGTATTCATCCACAATTTTAAAAGAAAAGGGGGGATTG
GGGGGTACAGTGCAGGGGAAAGAATAGTAGACATAATAGCAACAGACATACAAACTAAAGAATTACAAAA
ACAAATTACAAAAATTCAAAATTTTCGGGTTTATTACAGGGACAGCAGAGATCCACTTTGGCGCCGGCTC
GAGGGGG
