>Addgene plasmid #77776 | CDC42BPB gRNA (BRDN0001148622) | depositor partial sequence | sequence record 145236 | Target Sequence
AGAGGAATTGGTCAGACGTG
