>Addgene plasmid #77776 | CDC42BPB gRNA (BRDN0001148622) | addgene partial sequence | sequence record 188395 | hU6-F
TGCANTTTTAAAATTATGTTTTAAAATGGACTATCATATGCTTACCGTAACTTGAAAGTATTTCGATTTC
TTGGCTTTATATATCTTGTGGAAAGGACGAAACACCGAGAGGAATTGGTCAGACGTGGTTTTAGAGCTAG
AAATAGCAAGTTAAAATAAGGCTAGTCCGTTATCAACTTGAAAAAGTGGCACCGAGTCGGTGCTTTTTTA
AGCTTGGCGTAACTAGATCTTGAGACAAATGGCAGTATTCATCCACAATTTTAAAAGAAAAGGGGGGATT
GGGGGGTACAGTGCAGGGGAAAGAATAGTAGACNTAATAGCAACAGACATACAAACTAAAGAATTACAAA
AACAAATTACAAAAATTCNAAATTTTCGGGTTTATTACAGGGACAGCAGAGATCCNCTTTGGCGCCGGCT
CGAGGGGGCCCGGGTGCAAAGATGGATAAAGTTTTAAACAGAGAGGAATCTTTGCAGCTAATGGACCTTC
TAGGTCTTGAAAGGAGTGGGAATTGGCTCCGGTGCCCCGTCAGTGGGCNAGAGCGCACATCGCCCACCGT
CCCCGAGAAG
